>Addgene plasmid #119231 | FUW-hR3-EGFP | addgene full sequence | sequence record 231731 | Addgene NGS Result
GAAGCTTGGGCTGCAGGTCGACTCTAGAGCCACCATGCAGCGGGGCGCCGCGCTGTGCCTGCGACTGTGG
CTCTGCCTGGGACTCCTGGACGGCCTGGTGAGTGGCTACTCCATGACCCCCCCGACCTTGAACATCACGG
AGGAGTCACACGTCATCGACACCGGTGACAGCCTGTCCATCTCCTGCAGGGGACAGCACCCCCTCGAGTG
GGCTTGGCCAGGAGCTCAGGAGGCGCCAGCCACCGGAGACAAGGACAGCGAGGACACGGGGGTGGTGCGA
GACTGCGAGGGCACAGACGCCAGGCCCTACTGCAAGGTGTTGCTGCTGCACGAGGTACATGCCAACGACA
CAGGCAGCTACGTCTGCTACTACAAGTACATCAAGGCACGCATCGAGGGCACCACGGCCGCCAGCTCCTA
CGTGTTCGTGAGAGACTTTGAGCAGCCATTCATCAACAAGCCTGACACGCTCTTGGTCAACAGGAAGGAC
GCCATGTGGGTGCCCTGTCTGGTGTCCATCCCCGGCCTCAATGTCACGCTGCGCTCGCAAAGCTCGGTGC
TGTGGCCAGACGGGCAGGAGGTGGTGTGGGATGACCGGCGGGGCATGCTCGTGTCCACGCCACTGCTGCA
CGATGCCCTGTACCTGCAGTGCGAGACCACCTGGGGAGACCAGGACTTCCTTTCCAACCCCTTCCTGGTG
CACATCACAGGCAACGAGCTCTATGACATCCAGCTGTTGCCCAGGAAGTCGCTGGAGCTGCTGGTAGGGG
AGAAGCTGGTCCTGAACTGCACCGTGTGGGCTGAGTTTAACTCAGGTGTCACCTTTGACTGGGACTACCC
AGGGAAGCAGGCAGAGCGGGGTAAGTGGGTGCCCGAGCGACGCTCCCAGCAGACCCACACAGAACTCTCC
AGCATCCTGACCATCCACAACGTCAGCCAGCACGACCTGGGCTCGTATGTGTGCAAGGCCAACAACGGCA
TCCAGCGATTTCGGGAGAGCACCGAGGTCATTGTGCATGAAAATCCCTTCATCAGCGTCGAGTGGCTCAA
AGGACCCATCCTGGAGGCCACGGCAGGAGACGAGCTGGTGAAGCTGCCCGTGAAGCTGGCAGCGTACCCC
CCGCCCGAGTTCCAGTGGTACAAGGATGGAAAGGCACTGTCCGGGCGCCACAGTCCACATGCCCTGGTGC
TCAAGGAGGTGACAGAGGCCAGCACAGGCACCTACACCCTCGCCCTGTGGAACTCCGCTGCTGGCCTGAG
GCGCAACATCAGCCTGGAGCTGGTGGTGAATGTGCCCCCCCAGATACATGAGAAGGAGGCCTCCTCCCCC
AGCATCTACTCGCGTCACAGCCGCCAGGCCCTCACCTGCACGGCCTACGGGGTGCCCCTGCCTCTCAGCA
TCCAGTGGCACTGGCGGCCCTGGACACCCTGCAAGATGTTTGCCCAGCGTAGTCTCCGGCGGCGGCAGCA
GCAAGACCTCATGCCACAGTGCCGTGACTGGAGGGCGGTGACCACGCAGGATGCCGTGAACCCCATCGAG
AGCCTGGACACCTGGACCGAGTTTGTGGAGGGAAAGAATAAGACTGTGAGCAAGCTGGTGATCCAGAATG
CCAACGTGTCTGCCATGTACAAGTGTGTGGTCTCCAACAAGGTGGGCCAGGATGAGCGGCTCATCTACTT
CTATGTGACCACCATCCCCGACGGCTTCACCATCGAATCCAAGCCATCCGAGGAGCTACTAGAGGGCCAG
CCGGTGCTCCTGAGCTGCCAAGCCGACAGCTACAAGTACGAGCATCTGCGCTGGTACCGCCTCAACCTGT
CCACGCTGCACGATGCGCACGGGAACCCGCTTCTGCTCGACTGCAAGAACGTGCATCTGTTCGCCACCCC
TCTGGCCGCCAGCCTGGAGGAGGTGGCACCTGGGGCGCGCCACGCCACGCTCAGCCTGAGTATCCCCCGC
GTCGCGCCCGAGCACGAGGGCCACTATGTGTGCGAAGTGCAAGACCGGCGCAGCCATGACAAGCACTGCC
ACAAGAAGTACCTGTCGGTGCAGGCCCTGGAAGCCCCTCGGCTCACGCAGAACTTGACCGACCTCCTGGT
GAACGTGAGCGACTCGCTGGAGATGCAGTGCTTGGTGGCCGGAGCGCACGCGCCCAGCATCGTGTGGTAC
AAAGACGAGAGGCTGCTGGAGGAAAAGTCTGGAGTCGACTTGGCGGACTCCAACCAGAAGCTGAGCATCC
AGCGCGTGCGCGAGGAGGATGCGGGACGCTATCTGTGCAGCGTGTGCAACGCCAAGGGCTGCGTCAACTC
CTCCGCCAGCGTGGCCGTGGAAGGCTCCGAGGATAAGGGCAGCATGGAGATCGTGATCCTTGTCGGTACC
GGCGTCATCGCTGTCTTCTTCTGGGTCCTCCTCCTCCTCATCTTCTGTAACATGAGGAGGCCGGCCCACG
CAGACATCAAGACGGGCTACCTGTCCATCATCATGGACCCCGGGGAGGTGCCTCTGGAGGAGCAATGCGA
ATACCTGTCCTACGATGCCAGCCAGTGGGAATTCCCCCGAGAGCGGCTGCACCTGGGGAGAGTGCTCGGC
TACGGCGCCTTCGGGAAGGTGGTGGAAGCCTCCGCTTTCGGCATCCACAAGGGCAGCAGCTGTGACACCG
TGGCCGTGAAAATGCTGAAAGAGGGCGCCACGGCCAGCGAGCACCGCGCGCTGATGTCGGAGCTCAAGAT
CCTCATTCACATCGGCAACCACCTCAACGTGGTCAACCTCCTCGGGGCGTGCACCAAGCCGCAGGGCCCC
CTCATGGTGATCGTGGAGTTCTGCAAGTACGGCAACCTCTCCAACTTCCTGCGCGCCAAGCGGGACGCCT
TCAGCCCCTGCGCGGAGAAGTCTCCCGAGCAGCGCGGACGCTTCCGCGCCATGGTGGAGCTCGCCAGGCT
GGATCGGAGGCGGCCGGGGAGCAGCGACAGGGTCCTCTTCGCGCGGTTCTCGAAGACCGAGGGCGGAGCG
AGGCGGGCTTCTCCAGACCAAGAAGCTGAGGACCTGTGGCTGAGCCCGCTGACCATGGAAGATCTTGTCT
GCTACAGCTTCCAGGTGGCCAGAGGGATGGAGTTCCTGGCTTCCCGAAAGTGCATCCACAGAGACCTGGC
TGCTCGGAACATTCTGCTGTCGGAAAGCGACGTGGTGAAGATCTGTGACTTTGGCCTTGCCCGGGACATC
TACAAAGACCCTGACTACGTCCGCAAGGGCAGTGCCCGGCTGCCCCTGAAGTGGATGGCCCCTGAAAGCA
TCTTCGACAAGGTGTACACCACGCAGAGTGACGTGTGGTCCTTTGGGGTGCTTCTCTGGGAGATCTTCTC
TCTGGGGGCCTCCCCGTACCCTGGGGTGCAGATCAATGAGGAGTTCTGCCAGCGGCTGAGAGACGGCACA
AGGATGAGGGCCCCGGAGCTGGCCACTCCCGCCATACGCCGCATCATGCTGAACTGCTGGTCCGGAGACC
CCAAGGCGAGACCTGCATTCTCGGAGCTGGTGGAGATCCTGGGGGACCTGCTCCAGGGCAGGGGCCTGCA
AGAGGAAGAGGAGGTCTGCATGGCCCCGCGCAGCTCTCAGAGCTCAGAAGAGGGCAGCTTCTCGCAGGTG
TCCACCATGGCCCTACACATCGCCCAGGCTGACGCTGAGGACAGCCCGCCAAGCCTGCAGCGCCACAGCC
TGGCCGCCAGGTATTACAACTGGGTGTCCTTTCCCGGGTGCCTGGCCAGAGGGGCTGAGACCCGTGGTTC
CTCCAGGATGAAGACATTTGAGGAATTCCCCATGACCCCAACGACCTACAAAGGCTCTGTGGACAACCAG
ACAGACAGTGGGATGGTGCTGGCCTCGGAGGAGTTTGAGCAGATAGAGAGCAGGCATAGACAAGAAAGCG
GCTTCAGCTGTAAAGGACCTGGCCAGAATGTGGCTGTGACCAGGGCACACCCTGACTCCCAAGGGAGGCG
GCGGCGGCCTGAGCGGGGGGCCCGAGGAGGCCAGGTGTTTTACAACAGCGAGTATGGGGAGCTGTCGGAG
CCAAGCGAGGAGGACCACTGCTCCCCGTCTGCCCGCGTGACTTTCTTCACAGACAACAGCTACGGAGGGG
GAGGTTCTGGCGGAGGAGGATCGGGTGGTGGTGGTTCAGTGAGCAAGGGCGAGGAGCTGTTCACCGGGGT
GGTGCCCATCCTGGTCGAGCTGGACGGCGACGTAAACGGCCACAAGTTCAGCGTGTCCGGCGAGGGCGAG
GGCGATGCCACCTACGGCAAGCTGACCCTGAAGTTCATCTGCACCACCGGCAAGCTGCCCGTGCCCTGGC
CCACCCTCGTGACCACCCTGACCTACGGCGTGCAGTGCTTCAGCCGCTACCCCGACCACATGAAGCAGCA
CGACTTCTTCAAGTCCGCCATGCCCGAAGGCTACGTCCAGGAGCGCACCATCTTCTTCAAGGACGACGGC
AACTACAAGACCCGCGCCGAGGTGAAGTTCGAGGGCGACACCCTGGTGAACCGCATCGAGCTGAAGGGCA
TCGACTTCAAGGAGGACGGCAACATCCTGGGGCACAAGCTGGAGTACAACTACAACAGCCACAACGTCTA
TATCATGGCCGACAAGCAGAAGAACGGCATCAAGGTGAACTTCAAGATCCGCCACAACATCGAGGACGGC
AGCGTGCAGCTCGCCGACCACTACCAGCAGAACACCCCCATCGGCGACGGCCCCGTGCTGCTGCCCGACA
ACCACTACCTGAGCACCCAGTCCGCCCTGAGCAAAGACCCCAACGAGAAGCGCGATCACATGGTCCTGCT
GGAGTTCGTGACCGCCGCCGGGATCACTCTCGGCATGGACGAGCTGTACAAGTAGGGCGCGCCGAATTCG
ATATCAAGCTTATCGATAATCAACCTCTGGATTACAAAATTTGTGAAAGATTGACTGGTATTCTTAACTA
TGTTGCTCCTTTTACGCTATGTGGATACGCTGCTTTAATGCCTTTGTATCATGCTATTGCTTCCCGTATG
GCTTTCATTTTCTCCTCCTTGTATAAATCCTGGTTGCTGTCTCTTTATGAGGAGTTGTGGCCCGTTGTCA
GGCAACGTGGCGTGGTGTGCACTGTGTTTGCTGACGCAACCCCCACTGGTTGGGGCATTGCCACCACCTG
TCAGCTCCTTTCCGGGACTTTCGCTTTCCCCCTCCCTATTGCCACGGCGGAACTCATCGCCGCCTGCCTT
GCCCGCTGCTGGACAGGGGCTCGGCTGTTGGGCACTGACAATTCCGTGGTGTTGTCGGGGAAATCATCGT
CCTTTCCTTGGCTGCTCGCCTGTGTTGCCACCTGGATTCTGCGCGGGACGTCCTTCTGCTACGTCCCTTC
GGCCCTCAATCCAGCGGACCTTCCTTCCCGCGGCCTGCTGCCGGCTCTGCGGCCTCTTCCGCGTCTTCGC
CTTCGCCCTCAGACGAGTCGGATCTCCCTTTGGGCCGCCTCCCCGCATCGATACCGTCGACCTCGAGACC
TAGAAAAACATGGAGCAATCACAAGTAGCAATACAGCAGCTACCAATGCTGATTGTGCCTGGCTAGAAGC
ACAAGAGGAGGAGGAGGTGGGTTTTCCAGTCACACCTCAGGTACCTTTAAGACCAATGACTTACAAGGCA
GCTGTAGATCTTAGCCACTTTTTAAAAGAAAAGGGGGGACTGGAAGGGCTAATTCACTCCCAACGAAGAC
AAGATATCCTTGATCTGTGGATCTACCACACACAAGGCTACTTCCCTGATTGGCAGAACTACACACCAGG
GCCAGGGATCAGATATCCACTGACCTTTGGATGGTGCTACAAGCTAGTACCAGTTGAGCAAGAGAAGGTA
GAAGAAGCCAATGAAGGAGAGAACACCCGCTTGTTACACCCTGTGAGCCTGCATGGGATGGATGACCCGG
AGAGAGAAGTATTAGAGTGGAGGTTTGACAGCCGCCTAGCATTTCATCACATGGCCCGAGAGCTGCATCC
GGACTGTACTGGGTCTCTCTGGTTAGACCAGATCTGAGCCTGGGAGCTCTCTGGCTAACTAGGGAACCCA
CTGCTTAAGCCTCAATAAAGCTTGCCTTGAGTGCTTCAAGTAGTGTGTGCCCGTCTGTTGTGTGACTCTG
GTAACTAGAGATCCCTCAGACCCTTTTAGTCAGTGTGGAAAATCTCTAGCAGGGCCCGTTTAAACCCGCT
GATCAGCCTCGACTGTGCCTTCTAGTTGCCAGCCATCTGTTGTTTGCCCCTCCCCCGTGCCTTCCTTGAC
CCTGGAAGGTGCCACTCCCACTGTCCTTTCCTAATAAAATGAGGAAATTGCATCGCATTGTCTGAGTAGG
TGTCATTCTATTCTGGGGGGTGGGGTGGGGCAGGACAGCAAGGGGGAGGATTGGGAAGACAATAGCAGGC
ATGCTGGGGATGCGGTGGGCTCTATGGCTTCTGAGGCGGAAAGAACCAGCTGGGGCTCTAGGGGGTATCC
CC
[124 nt withheld, positions 6513-6636]
C
[91 nt withheld, positions 6638-6728]
A
[49 nt withheld, positions 6730-6778]
CCTTTGACGTTGGAGTCCACGTTCTTT
[37 nt withheld, positions 6806-6842]
ACCCTATCTCGGTCTATTCTTTTGATTTATAAGGGATTTTGCCGATTTCGGCCTATTGGTTAAAAAATGA
GCTGATTTAACAAAAATTTAACGCGAATTAATTCTGTGGAATGTGTGTCAGTTAGGGTGTGGAAAGTCCC
CAGGCTCCCCAGCAGGCAGAAGTATGCAAAGCATGCATCTCAATTAGTCAGCAACCAGGTGTGGAAAGTC
CCCAGGCTCCCCAGCAGGCAGAAGTATGCAAAGCATGCATCTCAATTAGTCAGCAACCATAGTCCCGCCC
CTAACTCCGCCCATCCCGCCCCTAACTCCGCCCAGTTCCGCCCATTCTCCGCCCCATGGCTGACTAATTT
TTTTTATTTATGCAGAGGCCGAGGCCGCCTCTGCCTCTGAGCTATTCCAGAAGTAGTGAGGAGGCTTTTT
TGGAGGCCTAGGCTTTTGCAAAAAGCTCCCGGGAGCTTGTATATCCATTTTCGGATCTGATCAGCACGTG
TTGACAATTAATCATCGGCATAGTATATCGGCATAGTATAATACGACAAGGTGAGGAACTAAACCATGGC
CAAGTTGACCAGTGCCGTTCCGGTGCTCACCGCGCGCGACGTCGCCGGAGCGGTCGAGTTCTGGACCGAC
CGGCTCGGGTTCTCCCGGGACTTCGTGGAGGACGACTTCGCCGGTGTGGTCCGGGACGACGTGACCCTGT
TCATCAGCGCGGTCCAGGACCAGGTGGTGCCGGACAACACCCTGGCCTGGGTGTGGGTGCGCGGCCTGGA
CGAGCTGTACGCCGAGTGGTCGGAGGTCGTGTCCACGAACTTCCGGGACGCCTCCGGGCCGGCCATGACC
GAGATCGGCGAGCAGCCGTGGGGGCGGGAGTTCGCCCTGCGCGACCCGGCCGGCAACTGCGTGCACTTCG
TGGCCGAGGAGCAGGACTGACACGTGCTACGAGATTTCGATTCCACCGCCGCCTTCTATGAAAGGTTGGG
CTTCGGAATCGTTTTCCGGGACGCCGGCTGGATGATCCTCCAGCGCGGGGATCTCATGCTGGAGTTCTTC
GCCCACCCCAACTTGTTTATTGCAGCTTATAATGGTTACAAATAAAGCAATAGCATCACAAATTTCACAA
ATAAAGCATTTTTTTCACTGCATTCTAGTTGTGGTTTGTCCAAACTCATCAATGTATCTTATCATGTCTG
TATACCGTCGACCTCTAGCTAGAGCTTGGCGTAATCATGGTCATAGCTGTTTCCTGTGTGAAATTGTTAT
CCGCTCACAATTCCACACAACATACGAGCCGGAAGCATAAAGTGTAAAGCCTGGGGTGCCTAATGAGTGA
GCTAACTCACATTAATTGCGTTGCGCTCACTGCCCGCTTTCCAGTCGGGAAACCTGTCGTGCCAGCTGCA
TTAATGAATCGGCCAACGCGCGGGGAGAGGCGGTTTGCGTATTGGGCGCTCTTCCGCTTCCTCGCTCACT
GACTCGCTGCGCTCGGTCGTTCGGCTGCGGCGAGCGGTATCAGCTCACTCAAAGGCGGTAATACGGTTAT
CCACAGAATCAGGGGATAACGCAGGAAAGAACATGTGAGCAAAAGGCCAGCAAAAGGCCAGGAACCGTAA
AAAGGCCGCGTTGCTGGCGTTTTTCCATAGGCTCCGCCCCCCTGACGAGCATCACAAAAATCGACGCTCA
AGTCAGAGGTGGCGAAACCCGACAGGACTATAAAGATACCAGGCGTTTCCCCCTGGAAGCTCCCTCGTGC
GCTCTCCTGTTCCGACCCTGCCGCTTACCGGATACCTGTCCGCCTTTCTCCCTTCGGGAAGCGTGGCGCT
TTCTCATAGCTCACGCTGTAGGTATCTCAGTTCGGTGTAGGTCGTTCGCTCCAAGCTGGGCTGTGTGCAC
GAACCCCCCGTTCAGCCCGACCGCTGCGCCTTATCCGGTAACTATCGTCTTGAGTCCAACCCGGTAAGAC
ACGACTTATCGCCACTGGCAGCAGCCACTGGTAACAGGATTAGCAGAGCGAGGTATGTAGGCGGTGCTAC
AGAGTTCTTGAAGTGGTGGCCTAACTACGGCTACACTAGAAGAACAGTATTTGGTATCTGCGCTCTGCTG
AAGCCAGTTACCTTCGGAAAAAGAGTTGGTAGCTCTTGATCCGGCAAACAAACCACCGCTGGTAGCGGTG
GTTTTTTTGTTTGCAAGCAGCAGATTACGCGCAGAAAAAAAGGATCTCAAGAAGATCCTTTGATCTTTTC
TACGGGGTCTGACGCTCAGTGGAACGAAAACTCACGTTAAGGGATTTTGGTCATGAGATTATCAAAAAGG
ATCTTCACCTAGATCCTTTTAAATTAAAAATGAAGTTTTAAATCAATCTAAAGTATATATGAGTAAACTT
GGTCTGACAGTTACCAATGCTTAATCAGTGAGGCACCTATCTCAGCGATCTGTCTATTTCGTTCATCCAT
AGTTGCCTGACTCCCCGTCGTGTAGATAACTACGATACGGGAGGGCTTACCATCTGGCCCCAGTGCTGCA
ATGATACCGCGAGACCCACGCTCACCGGCTCCAGATTTATCAGCAATAAACCAGCCAGCCGGAAGGGCCG
AGCGCAGAAGTGGTCCTGCAACTTTATCCGCCTCCATCCAGTCTATTAATTGTTGCCGGGAAGCTAGAGT
AAGTAGTTCGCCAGTTAATAGTTTGCGCAACGTTGTTGCCATTGCTACAGGCATCGTGGTGTCACGCTCG
TCGTTTGGTATGGCTTCATTCAGCTCCGGTTCCCAACGATCAAGGCGAGTTACATGATCCCCCATGTTGT
GCAAAAAAGCGGTTAGCTCCTTCGGTCCTCCGATCGTTGTCAGAAGTAAGTTGGCCGCAGTGTTATCACT
CATGGTTATGGCAGCACTGCATAATTCTCTTACTGTCATGCCATCCGTAAGATGCTTTTCTGTGACTGGT
GAGTACTCAACCAAGTCATTCTGAGAATAGTGTATGCGGCGACCGAGTTGCTCTTGCCCGGCGTCAATAC
GGGATAATACCGCGCCACATAGCAGAACTTTAAAAGTGCTCATCATTGGAAAACGTTCTTCGGGGCGAAA
ACTCTCAAGGATCTTACCGCTGTTGAGATCCAGTTCGATGTAACCCACTCGTGCACCCAACTGATCTTCA
GCATCTTTTACTTTCACCAGCGTTTCTGGGTGAGCAAAAACAGGAAGGCAAAATGCCGCAAAAAAGGGAA
TAAGGGCGACACGGAAATGTTGAATACTCATACTCTTCCTTTTTCAATATTATTGAAGCATTTATCAGGG
TTATTGTCTCATGAGCGGATACATATTTGAATGTATTTAGAAAAATAAACAAATAGGGGTTCCGCGCACA
TTTCCCCGAAAAGTGCCACCTGACGTCGACGGATCGGGAGATCTCCCGATCCCCTATGGTGCACTCTCAG
TACAATCTGCTCTGATGCCGCATAGTTAAGCCAGTATCTGCTCCCTGCTTGTGTGTTGGAGGTCGCTGAG
TAGTGCGCGAGCAAAATTTAAGCTACAACAAGGCAAGGCTTGACCGACAATTGCATGAAGAATCTGCTTA
GGGTTAGGCGTTTTGCGCTGCTTCGCGATGTACGGGCCAGATATACGCGTTGACATTGATTATTGACTAG
TTATTAATAGTAATCAATTACGGGGTCATTAGTTCATAGCCCATATATGGAGTTCCGCGTTACATAACTT
ACGGTAAATGGCCCGCCTGGCTGACCGCCCAACGACCCCCGCCCATTGACGTCAATAATGACGTATGTTC
CCATAGTAACGCCAATAGGGACTTTCCATTGACGTCAATGGGTGGAGTATTTACGGTAAACTGCCCACTT
GGCAGTACATCAAGTGTATCATATGCCAAGTACGCCCCCTATTGACGTCAATGACGGTAAATGGCCCGCC
TGGCATTATGCCCAGTACATGACCTTATGGGACTTTCCTACTTGGCAGTACATCTACGTATTAGTCATCG
CTATTACCATGGTGATGCGGTTTTGGCAGTACATCAATGGGCGTGGATAGCGGTTTGACTCACGGGGATT
TCCAAGTCTCCACCCCATTGACGTCAATGGGAGTTTGTTTTGGCACCAAAATCAACGGGACTTTCCAAAA
TGTCGTAACAACTCCGCCCCATTGACGCAAATGGGCGGTAGGCGTGTACGGTGGGAGGTCTATATAAGCA
GCGCGTTTTGCCTGTACTGGGTCTCTCTGGTTAGACCAGATCTGAGCCTGGGAGCTCTCTGGCTAACTAG
GGAACCCACTGCTTAAGCCTCAATAAAGCTTGCCTTGAGTGCTTCAAGTAGTGTGTGCCCGTCTGTTGTG
TGACTCTGGTAACTAGAGATCCCTCAGACCCTTTTAGTCAGTGTGGAAAATCTCTAGCAGTGGCGCCCGA
ACAGGGACTTGAAAGCGAAAGGGAAACCAGAGGAGCTCTCTCGACGCAGGACTCGGCTTGCTGAAGCGCG
CACGGCAAGAGGCGAGGGGCGGCGACTGGTGAGTACGCCAAAAATTTTGACTAGCGGAGGCTAGAAGGAG
AGAGATGGGTGCGAGAGCGTCAGTATTAAGCGGGGGAGAATTAGATCGCGATGGGAAAAAATTCGGTTAA
GGCCAGGGGGAAAGAAAAAATATAAATTAAAACATATAGTATGGGCAAGCAGGGAGCTAGAACGATTCGC
AGTTAATCCTGGCCTGTTAGAAACATCAGAAGGCTGTAGACAAATACTGGGACAGCTACAACCATCCCTT
CAGACAGGATCAGAAGAACTTAGATCATTATATAATACAGTAGCAACCCTCTATTGTGTGCATCAAAGGA
TAGAGATAAAAGACACCAAGGAAGCTTTAGACAAGATAGAGGAAGAGCAAAACAAAAGTAAGACCACCGC
ACAGCAAGCGGCCGCTGATCTTCAGACCTGGAGGAGGAGATATGAGGGACAATTGGAGAAGTGAATTATA
TAAATATAAAGTAGTAAAAATTGAACCATTAGGAGTAGCACCCACCAAGGCAAAGAGAAGAGTGGTGCAG
AGAGAAAAAAGAGCAGTGGGAATAGGAGCTTTGTTCCTTGGGTTCTTGGGAGCAGCAGGAAGCACTATGG
GCGCAGCGTCAATGACGCTGACGGTACAGGCCAGACAATTATTGTCTGGTATAGTGCAGCAGCAGAACAA
TTTGCTGAGGGCTATTGAGGCGCAACAGCATCTGTTGCAACTCACAGTCTGGGGCATCAAGCAGCTCCAG
GCAAGAATCCTGGCTGTGGAAAGATACCTAAAGGATCAACAGCTCCTGGGGATTTGGGGTTGCTCTGGAA
AACTCATTTGCACCACTGCTGTGCCTTGGAATGCTAGTTGGAGTAATAAATCTCTGGAACAGATTTGGAA
TCACACGACCTGGATGGAGTGGGACAGAGAAATTAACAATTACACAAGCTTAATACACTCCTTAATTGAA
GAATCGCAAAACCAGCAAGAAAAGAATGAACAAGAATTATTGGAATTAGATAAATGGGCAAGTTTGTGGA
ATTGGTTTAACATAACAAATTGGCTGTGGTATATAAAATTATTCATAATGATAGTAGGAGGCTTGGTAGG
TTTAAGAATAGTTTTTGCTGTACTTTCTATAGTGAATAGAGTTAGGCAGGGATATTCACCATTATCGTTT
CAGACCCACCTCCCAACCCCGAGGGGACCCGACAGGCCCGAAGGAATAGAAGAAGAAGGTGGAGAGAGAG
ACAGAGACAGATCCATTCGATTAGTGAACGGATCGGCACTGCGTGCGCCAATTCTGCAGACAAATGGCAG
TATTCATCCACAATTTTAAAAGAAAAGGGGGGATTGGGGGGTACAGTGCAGGGGAAAGAATAGTAGACAT
AATAGCAACAGACATACAAACTAAAGAATTACAAAAACAAATTACAAAAATTCAAAATTTTCGGGTTTAT
TACAGGGACAGCAGAGATCCAGTTTGGTTAATTAACCCGTGTCGGCTCCAGATCTGGCCTCCGCGCCGGG
TTTTGGCGCCTCCCGCGGGCGCCCCCCTCCTCACGGCGAGCGCTGCCACGTCAGACGAAGGGCGCAGCGA
GCGTCCTGATCCTTCCGCCCGGACGCTCAGGACAGCGGCCCGCTGCTCATAAGACTCGGCCTTAGAACCC
CAGTATCAGCAGAAGGACATTTTAGGACGGGACTTGGGTGACTCTAGGGCACTGGTTTTCTTTCCAGAGA
GCGGAACAGGCGAGGAAAAGTAGTCCCTTCTCGGCGATTCTGCGGAGGGATCTCCGTGGGGCGGTGAACG
CCGATGATTATATAAGGACGCGCCGGGTGTGGCACAGCTAGTTCCGTCGCAGCCGGGATTTGGGTCGCGG
TTCTTGTTTGTGGATCGCTGTGATCGTCACTTGGTGAGTAGCGGGCTGCTGGGCTGGCCGGGGCTTTCGT
GGCCGCCGGGCCGCTCGGTGGGACGGAAGCGTGTGGAGAGACCGCCAAGGGCTGTAGTCTGGGTCCGCGA
GCAAGGTTGCCCTGAACTGGGGGTTGGGGGGAGCGCAGCAAAATGGCGGCTGTTCCCGAGTCTTGAATGG
AAGACGCTTGTGAGGCGGGCTGTGAGGTCGTTGAAACAAGGTGGGGGGCATGGTGGGCGGCAAGAACCCA
AGGTCTTGAGGCCTTCGCTAATGCGGGAAAGCTCTTATTCGGGTGAGATGGGCTGGGGCACCATCTGGGG
ACCCTGACGTGAAGTTTGTCACTGACTGGAGAACTCGGTTTGTCGTCTGTTGCGGGGGCGGCAGTTATGG
CGGTGCCGTTGGGCAGTGCACCCGTACCTTTGGGAGCGCGCGCCCTCGTCGTGTCGTGACGTCACCCGTT
CTGTTGGCTTATAATGCAGGGTGGGGCCACCTGCCGGTAGGTGTGCGGTAGGCTTTTCTCCGTCGCAGGA
CGCAGGGTTCGGGCCTAGGGTAGGCTCTCCTGAATCGACAGGCGCCGGACCTCTGGTGAGGGGAGGGATA
AGTGAGGCGTCAGTTTCTTTGGTCGGTTTTATGTACCTATCTTCTTAAGTAGCTGAAGCTCCGGTTTTGA
ACTATGCGCTCGGGGTTGGCGAGTGTGTTTTGTGAAGTTTTTTAGGCACCTTTTGAAATGTAATCATTTG
GGTCAATATGTAATTTTCAGTGTTAGACTAGTAAATTGTCCGCTAAATTCTGGCCGTTTTTGGCTTTTTT
GTTAGAC
Features (pLannotate 1.2.2; 32 found; start..end, strand, type, name):
     11..29      -  misc_feature   MCS (fragment): pUC18/19 multiple cloning site
     35..4123    +  CDS            FLT4: VGFR3_HUMAN - Also known as VEGFR3. Experimental evidence at protein level: Swiss-Prot protein existence level 1. Tyrosine-protein kinase that acts as a cell-surface receptor for VEGFC and VEGFD, and plays an essential role in adult lymphangiogenesis and in the development of the vascular network and the cardiovascular system during embryonic development. Promotes proliferation, survival and migration of endothelial cells, and regulates angiogenic sprouting. Signaling by activated FLT4 leads to enhanced production of VEGFC, and to a lesser degree VEGFA, thereby creating a positive feedback loo
   4169..4884    +  CDS            EGFP (fragment): the original enhanced GFP (Yang et al., 1996) mammalian codon-optimized
   4894..4918    +  misc_feature   MCS (fragment): pBluescript multiple cloning site
   4918..5506    +  misc_feature   WPRE: woodchuck hepatitis virus posttranscriptional regulatory element
   5443..6024    +  CDS            nef (fragment): NEF_HV1H2 - Experimental evidence at protein level: Swiss-Prot protein existence level 1. Extracellular Nef protein targets CD4(+) T-lymphocytes for apoptosis by interacting with CXCR4 surface receptors. From Human immunodeficiency virus type 1 group M subtype B (isolate HXB2) (HIV-1).
   6031..6211    +  LTR            5' LTR (truncated): truncated 5' long terminal repeat (LTR) from HIV-1
   6243..6467    +  polyA_signal   bGH poly(A) signal: bovine growth hormone polyadenylation signal
   6471..6492    +  promoter       SV40 promoter (fragment): SV40 enhancer and early promoter
   6513..6941    +  rep_origin     f1 ori (sequence partly withheld): f1 bacteriophage origin of replication; arrow indicates direction of (+) strand synthesis
   6955..7284    +  promoter       SV40 promoter: SV40 enhancer and early promoter
   7332..7379    +  promoter       EM7 promoter: synthetic bacterial promoter&nbsp
   7398..7772    +  CDS            BleoR: antibiotic-binding protein; Sh ble from Streptoalloteichus hindustanus; confers resistance to bleomycin, phleomycin, and Zeocin™
   7782..7907    +  CDS            ble (fragment): BLE_KLEPN - Experimental evidence at protein level: Swiss-Prot protein existence level 1. Binding protein with a strong affinity to the bleomycin family of antibiotics. Binds to CL990; an antimitotic-antibiotic compound. From Klebsiella pneumoniae.
   7902..8023    +  polyA_signal   SV40 poly(A) signal: SV40 polyadenylation signal
   8094..8116    -  protein_bind   lac operator (fragment): The lac repressor binds to the lac operator to inhibit transcription in E. coli. This inhibition can be relieved by adding lactose or isopropyl-β-D-thiogalactopyranoside (IPTG). lac repressor encoded by lacI
   8120..8150    -  promoter       lac promoter: promoter for the E. coli lac operon
   8165..8186    -  protein_bind   CAP binding site: CAP binding activates transcription in the presence of cAMP. E. coli catabolite activator protein
   8199..8291    -  CDS            lacI (fragment): lac repressor; lacI; The lac repressor binds to the lac operator to inhibit transcription in E. coli. This inhibition can be relieved by adding lactose or isopropyl-β-D-thiogalactopyranoside (IPTG).
   8474..9062    -  rep_origin     ori: high-copy-number ColE1/pMB1/pBR322/pUC origin of replication
   9233..10093   -  CDS            AmpR: β-lactamase; bla; confers resistance to ampicillin, carbenicillin, and related antibiotics
  10094..10198   -  promoter       AmpR promoter: bla
  10257..10309   -  misc_feature   bom (fragment): basis of mobility region from pBR322
  10464..10843   +  enhancer       CMV enhancer: human cytomegalovirus immediate early enhancer
  10844..11043   +  promoter       CMV promoter: human cytomegalovirus (CMV) immediate early promoter
  11061..11241   +  LTR            5' LTR (truncated): truncated 5' long terminal repeat (LTR) from HIV-1
  11288..11413   +  misc_feature   HIV-1 Ψ: packaging signal of human immunodeficiency virus type 1
  11397..11760   +  CDS            HIV-1 gag (fragment): gag protein from human immunodeficiency virus 1; gag
  11906..12139   +  misc_feature   RRE: The Rev response element (RRE) of HIV-1 allows for Rev-dependent mRNA export from the nucleus to the cytoplasm.
  12516..12616   +  CDS            Rev (fragment): human immunodeficiency virus 1 (HIV-1) Rev protein; rev; enhances nuclear export of unspliced and incompletely spliced viral mRNAs
  12666..12783   +  misc_feature   cPPT/CTS: central polypurine tract and central termination sequence of HIV-1
  12848..14059   +  promoter       UbC promoter: human ubiquitin C promoter
