[The description below was written by a language model from this plasmid's Addgene catalogue record and pLannotate feature annotations shown in this document.]
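Description:
FUW-hR3-EGFP is a lentiviral transfer plasmid of about 14 kb, built on the FUW backbone, that expresses full-length human VEGFR-3 (FLT4) fused in frame at its C terminus to EGFP. The fusion was assembled by Gibson cloning and is driven by the human ubiquitin C (UbC) promoter, which gives constitutive expression in a broad range of mammalian cells. A WPRE follows the coding region to enhance transcript stability and expression. FLT4 encodes the receptor tyrosine kinase for VEGF-C and VEGF-D, which is central to lymphangiogenesis and vascular development. The EGFP tag allows the receptor to be visualised and transduced cells to be identified.

The viral portion has the layout of a Tat-independent HIV-1 vector. A CMV enhancer/promoter is placed ahead of a truncated 5' LTR to drive genomic RNA production in packaging cells. This is followed by the Ψ packaging signal with a partial gag sequence, the RRE for Rev-dependent nuclear export, and the cPPT/CTS, which aids nuclear import of the viral genome. The expression cassette is closed by a second truncated LTR, annotated by the software as a 5' LTR but occupying the 3' position, with a bGH polyadenylation signal just downstream. Packaging functions are absent and must be supplied in trans.

Outside the LTRs, the plasmid carries a high-copy ColE1/pUC origin and an ampicillin resistance gene for propagation in E. coli, plus an f1 origin. There is also an SV40/EM7-driven bleomycin/Zeocin resistance cassette, which would not be transferred with the virus. The construct suits stable delivery of fluorescently tagged VEGFR-3 for studies of receptor localisation, trafficking and signalling, although the record does not state specific applications.
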