Addgene plasmid #119231: FUW-hR3-EGFP
Purpose: Plasmid encodes full-length human VEGFR-3 gene fused in-frame with EGFP cloned in lentiviral vector.
Depositing lab: Kari Alitalo. Depositing organization: University of Helsinki.
Backbone
  Vector backbone: FUW
  Vector type: Lentiviral
Growth in bacteria
  Bacterial resistance: Ampicillin, 100 μg/mL
  Growth temperature: 37°C
  Growth strain: NEB Stable
  Copy number: High Copy
Gene/Insert
  Gene/Insert name: VEGFR3-EGFP
  Species: H. sapiens (human)
  Entrez Gene: FLT4 (a.k.a. CHTD7, FLT-4, FLT41, LMPH1A, LMPHM1, PCL, VEGFR-3, VEGFR3)
  Promoter: P hUbC
  Tag / fusion protein: EGFP (C terminal on insert)
  Cloning method: Gibson Cloning
Terms and licenses: Academic/Nonprofit Terms; Industry Terms: Not Available to Industry
How to cite: FUW-hR3-EGFP was a gift from Kari Alitalo (Addgene plasmid # 119231 ; http://n2t.net/addgene:119231 ; RRID:Addgene_119231)
